Addgene plasmid #46438: pAC4 Grb14-PIRSH2
Depositing lab: Bruce Mayer. Depositing organization: University of Connecticut Health Center. Publication: High-throughput phosphotyrosine profiling using SH2 domains. Machida K, Thompson CM, Dierck K, Jablonowski K, Karkkainen S, Liu B, Zhang H, Nash PD, Newman DK, Nollau P, Pawson T, Renkema GH, Saksela K, Schiller MR, Shin DG, Mayer BJ. Mol Cell. 2007 Jun 22;26(6):899-915. 10.1016/j.molcel.2007.05.031 PubMed 17588523.
Backbone
  Vector backbone: pAC4
  Backbone manufacturer: Avidity
  Backbone size w/o insert (bp): 5161
  Vector type: Bacterial Expression
Growth in bacteria
  Bacterial resistance: Ampicillin, 100 μg/mL
  Growth temperature: 37°C
  Growth strain: DH5alpha
  Copy number: Low Copy
Gene/Insert
  Gene/Insert name: Grb14 (alt name: GRB14)
  Species: H. sapiens (human)
  Insert size (bp): 614
  Mutation: contains amino acids 341-540
  Entrez Gene: GRB14
  Promoter: Trc
  Tag / fusion protein: GST (N terminal on backbone); Thrombin site (N terminal on backbone); AviTag (C terminal on backbone)
  Cloning method: Restriction Enzyme; 5′ cloning site BamHI (not destroyed); 3′ cloning site HindIII (not destroyed)
  Sequencing primers: 5′ pGEX-5; 3′ pBAD-R
Terms and licenses: Academic/Nonprofit Terms; Industry Terms: Not Available to Industry
Depositor comments: The molecular weight of the GST fusion protein is approximately 46.5 kDa
How to cite: pAC4 Grb14-PIRSH2 was a gift from Bruce Mayer (Addgene plasmid # 46438 ; http://n2t.net/addgene:46438 ; RRID:Addgene_46438)
