[The description below was written by a language model from this plasmid's Addgene catalogue record and pLannotate feature annotations shown in this document.]
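Description:
pAC4 Grb14-PIRSH2 is a bacterial expression plasmid built on the pAC4 backbone (Avidity) for producing a tagged fragment of the human adapter protein GRB14 in E. coli. It is selected with ampicillin through the bla (AmpR) gene and replicates from a ColE1/pMB1-type origin accompanied by the pBR322 bom region. The catalogue lists it as low copy, although only a fragment of rop is annotated. The feature table covers the full 5,763 nt depositor sequence, consistent with the stated backbone and insert sizes.

The insert encodes residues 341–540 of GRB14. Judging by the plasmid name, this corresponds to the PIR and SH2 regions, though the record does not define the abbreviation. It was cloned between BamHI and HindIII sites, both retained. The fragment is fused in frame to Schistosoma japonicum glutathione S-transferase at its N terminus, separated by a thrombin cleavage site, and to a C-terminal AviTag, a short peptide that can be enzymatically biotinylated. The depositor gives the fusion protein a mass of about 46.5 kDa.

Expression is driven by the hybrid trc promoter with a lac operator. Repression comes from plasmid-borne lacI under the lacIq promoter, so expression is IPTG-inducible. Transcription ends at the rrnB T1 and T2 terminators. The annotation shows the trc promoter/lac operator segment, with its flanking fragments, twice in tandem upstream of GST. The record does not comment on this duplication.

GST allows glutathione-affinity purification, and the AviTag permits site-specific biotinylation for detection or immobilisation. This fits the associated work on high-throughput phosphotyrosine profiling with SH2 domain probes.
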