Features (pLannotate 1.2.2; 21 found; start..end, strand, type, name):
      3..20      +  promoter       tet promoter (fragment): E. coli promoter for tetracycline efflux protein gene
     16..117     -  CDS            yciV (fragment): RNAAM_ECOLI - Also known as trpH From Escherichia coli (strain K12).
    193..222     +  promoter       trc promoter: strong E. coli promoter; hybrid between the trp and lac UV5 promoters
    230..246     +  protein_bind   lac operator: The lac repressor binds to the lac operator to inhibit transcription in E. coli. This inhibition can be relieved by adding lactose or isopropyl-β-D-thiogalactopyranoside (IPTG). lac repressor encoded by lacI
    280..297     +  promoter       tet promoter (fragment): E. coli promoter for tetracycline efflux protein gene
    293..394     -  CDS            yciV (fragment): RNAAM_ECOLI - Also known as trpH From Escherichia coli (strain K12).
    470..499     +  promoter       trc promoter: strong E. coli promoter; hybrid between the trp and lac UV5 promoters
    507..523     +  protein_bind   lac operator: The lac repressor binds to the lac operator to inhibit transcription in E. coli. This inhibition can be relieved by adding lactose or isopropyl-β-D-thiogalactopyranoside (IPTG). lac repressor encoded by lacI
    556..1209    +  CDS            GST26_SCHJA: Experimental evidence at protein level: Swiss-Prot protein existence level 1. GST isoenzymes appear to play a central role in the parasite detoxification system. Other functions are also suspected including a role in increasing the solubility of haematin in the parasite gut. From Schistosoma japonicum (Blood fluke).
   1234..1833    +  CDS            GRB14 (fragment): GRB14_HUMAN - Experimental evidence at protein level: Swiss-Prot protein existence level 1. Adapter protein which modulates coupling of cell surface receptor kinases with specific signaling pathways. Binds to, and suppresses signals from, the activated insulin receptor (INSR). Potent inhibitor of insulin-stimulated MAPK3 phosphorylation. Plays a critical role regulating PDPK1 membrane translocation in response to insulin stimulation and serves as an adapter protein to recruit PDPK1 to activated insulin receptor, thus promoting PKB/AKT1 phosphorylation and transduction of the insulin signal. Fr
   1855..1896    +  CDS            AviTag™ (fragment): peptide tag that allows for enzymatic biotinylation
   1997..2112    +  ncRNA          5S rRNA: Accession: RF00001 - 5S ribosomal RNA
   2116..2202    +  terminator     rrnB T1 terminator: Escherichia coli rrnB; transcription terminator T1 from the E. coli rrnB gene
   2294..2321    +  terminator     rrnB T2 terminator: transcription terminator T2 from the E. coli rrnB gene
   2341..2432    +  promoter       AmpR promoter: bla
   2433..3293    +  CDS            AmpR: β-lactamase; bla; confers resistance to ampicillin, carbenicillin, and related antibiotics
   3464..4052    +  rep_origin     ori: high-copy-number ColE1/pMB1/pBR322/pUC origin of replication
   4238..4378    -  misc_feature   bom: basis of mobility region from pBR322
   4480..4520    -  CDS            rop (fragment): Rop protein, which maintains plasmids at low copy number; rop
   4564..4641    +  promoter       lacIq promoter: lacI (mutant); In the lacIq allele, a single base change in the promoter boosts expression of the lacI gene about 10-fold.
   4642..5724    +  CDS            lacI: lac repressor; lacI; The lac repressor binds to the lac operator to inhibit transcription in E. coli. This inhibition can be relieved by adding lactose or isopropyl-β-D-thiogalactopyranoside (IPTG).
>Addgene plasmid #46438 | pAC4 Grb14-PIRSH2 | depositor full sequence | sequence record 65597 | Full Sequence
GTTTGACAGCTTATCATCGACTGCACGGTGCACCAATGCTTCTGGCGTCAGGCAGCCATCGGAAGCTGTG
GTATGGCTGTGCAGGTCGTAAATCACTGCATAATTCGTGTCGCTCAAGGCGCACTCCCGTTCTGGATAAT
GTTTTTTGCGCCGACATCATAACGGTTCTGGCAAATATTCTGAAATGAGCTGTTGACAATTAATCATCCG
GCTCGTATAATGTGTGGAATTGTGAGCGGATAACAATTTCACACAGGAAACAGACCATGGAGCTCGAGTT
TGACAGCTTATCATCGACTGCACGGTGCACCAATGCTTCTGGCGTCAGGCAGCCATCGGAAGCTGTGGTA
TGGCTGTGCAGGTCGTAAATCACTGCATAATTCGTGTCGCTCAAGGCGCACTCCCGTTCTGGATAATGTT
TTTTGCGCCGACATCATAACGGTTCTGGCAAATATTCTGAAATGAGCTGTTGACAATTAATCATCCGGCT
CGTATAATGTGTGGAATTGTGAGCGGATAACAATTTCACACAGGAAACAGACCATGGAGCTCGAGATGTC
CCCTATACTAGGTTATTGGAAAATTAAGGGCCTTGTGCAACCCACTCGACTTCTTTTGGAATATCTTGAA
GAAAAATATGAAGAGCATTTGTATGAGCGCGATGAAGGTGATAAATGGCGAAACAAAAAGTTTGAATTGG
GTTTGGAGTTTCCCAATCTTCCTTATTATATTGATGGTGATGTTAAATTAACACAGTCTATGGCCATCAT
ACGTTATATAGCTGACAAGCACAACATGTTGGGTGGTTGTCCAAAAGAGCGTGCAGAGATTTCAATGCTT
GAAGGAGCGGTTTTGGATATTAGATACGGTGTTTCGAGAATTGCATATAGTAAAGACTTTGAAACTCTCA
AAGTTGATTTTCTTAGCAAGCTACCTGAAATGCTGAAAATGTTCGAAGATCGTTTATGTCATAAAACATA
TTTAAATGGTGATCATGTAACCCATCCTGACTTCATGTTGTATGACGCTCTTGATGTTGTTTTATACATG
GACCCAATGTGCCTGGATGCGTTCCCAAAATTAGTTTGTTTTAAAAAACGTATTGAAGCTATCCCACAAA
TTGATAAGTACTTGAAATCCAGCAAGTATATAGCATGGCCTTTGCAGGGCTGGCAAGCCACGTTTGGTGG
TGGCGACCATCCTCCAAAATCGGATCTGGTTCCGCGTGGATCCAAGTATGGCATGCAGCTGTACCAGAAT
TATATGCATCCATATCAAGGTAGAAGTGGCTGCAGTTCACAGAGCATATCACCTATGAGAAGTATATCAG
AGAATTCCCTGGTAGCAATGGACTTCTCAGGCCAGAAAAGCAGAGTTATAGAAAATCCCACTGAAGCCCT
TTCAGTTGCGGTTGAAGAAGGACTCGCTTGGAGGAAAAAAGGATGTTTACGCCTGGGCACTCACGGTAGC
CCCACTGCCTCTTCACAGAGCTCTGCCACAAACATGGCTATCCACCGGTCCCAGCCATGGTTTCACCACA
AAATTTCTAGAGATGAGGCTCAGCGATTGATTATTCAGCAAGGACTTGTGGATGGAGTTTTCTTGGTACG
GGATAGTCAGAGTAACCCCAAAACTTTCGTACTGTCAATGAGTCATGGACAAAAAATAAAGCACTTTCAA
ATTATACCAGTAGAAGATGACGGTGAAATGTTCCACACACTGGATGATGGCCACACAAGATTTACAGATC
TAATACAGCTGGTGGAGTTCTATCAACTCAATAAGGGCGTTCTTCCTTGCAAGTTGAAACATTATTGTGC
TAGGATTGCTCTCGAAAGCTTGCTTGGTGGCGGTCTGAACGACATCTTCGAGGCTCAGAAAATCGAATGG
CACGAATAATTAATTAAGAGCTTGGCTGTTTTGGCGGATGAGAGAAGATTTTCAGCCTGATACAGATTAA
ATCAGAACGCAGAAGCGGTCTGATAAAACAGAATTTGCCTGGCGGCAGTAGCGCGGTGGTCCCACCTGAC
CCCATGCCGAACTCAGAAGTGAAACGCCGTAGCGCCGATGGTAGTGTGGGGTCTCCCCATGCGAGAGTAG
GGAACTGCCAGGCATCAAATAAAACGAAAGGCTCAGTCGAAAGACTGGGCCTTTCGTTTTATCTGTTGTT
TGTCGGTGAACGCTCTCCTGAGTAGGACAAATCCGCCGGGAGCGGATTTGAACGTTGCGAAGCAACGGCC
CGGAGGGTGGCGGGCAGGACGCCCGCCATAAACTGCCAGGCATCAAATTAAGCAGAAGGCCATCCTGACG
GATGGCCTTTTTGCGTTTCTACAAACTCTTTTTGTTTATTTTTCTAAATACATTCAAATATGTATCCGCT
CATGAGACAATAACCCTGATAAATGCTTCAATAATATTGAAAAAGGAAGAGTATGAGTATTCAACATTTC
CGTGTCGCCCTTATTCCCTTTTTTGCGGCATTTTGCCTTCCTGTTTTTGCTCACCCAGAAACGCTGGTGA
AAGTAAAAGATGCTGAAGATCAGTTGGGTGCACGAGTGGGTTACATCGAACTGGATCTCAACAGCGGTAA
GATCCTTGAGAGTTTTCGCCCCGAAGAACGTTTTCCAATGATGAGCACTTTTAAAGTTCTGCTATGTGGC
GCGGTATTATCCCGTGTTGACGCCGGGCAAGAGCAACTCGGTCGCCGCATACACTATTCTCAGAATGACT
TGGTTGAGTACTCACCAGTCACAGAAAAGCATCTTACGGATGGCATGACAGTAAGAGAATTATGCAGTGC
TGCCATAACCATGAGTGATAACACTGCGGCCAACTTACTTCTGACAACGATCGGAGGACCGAAGGAGCTA
ACCGCTTTTTTGCACAACATGGGGGATCATGTAACTCGCCTTGATCGTTGGGAACCGGAGCTGAATGAAG
CCATACCAAACGACGAGCGTGACACCACGATGCCTACAGCAATGGCAACAACGTTGCGCAAACTATTAAC
TGGCGAACTACTTACTCTAGCTTCCCGGCAACAATTAATAGACTGGATGGAGGCGGATAAAGTTGCAGGA
CCACTTCTGCGCTCGGCCCTTCCGGCTGGCTGGTTTATTGCTGATAAATCTGGAGCCGGTGAGCGTGGGT
CTCGCGGTATCATTGCAGCACTGGGGCCAGATGGTAAGCCCTCCCGTATCGTAGTTATCTACACGACGGG
GAGTCAGGCAACTATGGATGAACGAAATAGACAGATCGCTGAGATAGGTGCCTCACTGATTAAGCATTGG
TAACTGTCAGACCAAGTTTACTCATATATACTTTAGATTGATTTAAAACTTCATTTTTAATTTAAAAGGA
TCTAGGTGAAGATCCTTTTTGATAATCTCATGACCAAAATCCCTTAACGTGAGTTTTCGTTCCACTGAGC
GTCAGACCCCGTAGAAAAGATCAAAGGATCTTCTTGAGATCCTTTTTTTCTGCGCGTAATCTGCTGCTTG
CAAACAAAAAAACCACCGCTACCAGCGGTGGTTTGTTTGCCGGATCAAGAGCTACCAACTCTTTTTCCGA
AGGTAACTGGCTTCAGCAGAGCGCAGATACCAAATACTGTCCTTCTAGTGTAGCCGTAGTTAGGCCACCA
CTTCAAGAACTCTGTAGCACCGCCTACATACCTCGCTCTGCTAATCCTGTTACCAGTGGCTGCTGCCAGT
GGCGATAAGTCGTGTCTTACCGGGTTGGACTCAAGACGATAGTTACCGGATAAGGCGCAGCGGTCGGGCT
GAACGGGGGGTTCGTGCACACAGCCCAGCTTGGAGCGAACGACCTACACCGAACTGAGATACCTACAGCG
TGAGCTATGAGAAAGCGCCACGCTTCCCGAAGGGAGAAAGGCGGACAGGTATCCGGTAAGCGGCAGGGTC
GGAACAGGAGAGCGCACGAGGGAGCTTCCAGGGGGAAACGCCTGGTATCTTTATAGTCCTGTCGGGTTTC
GCCACCTCTGACTTGAGCGTCGATTTTTGTGATGCTCGTCAGGGGGGCGGAGCCTATGGAAAAACGCCAG
CAACGCGGCCTTTTTACGGTTCCTGGCCTTTTGCTGGCCTTTTGCTCACATGTTCTTTCCTGCGTTATCC
CCTGATTCTGTGGATAACCGTATTACCGCCTTTGAGTGAGCTGATACCGCTCGCCGCAGCCGAACGACCG
AGCGCAGCGAGTCAGTGAGCGAGGAAGCGGAAGAGCGCCTGATGCGGTATTTTCTCCTTACGCATCTGTG
CGGTATTTCACACCGCATATGGTGCACTCTCAGTACAATCTGCTCTGATGCCGCATAGTTAAGCCAGTAT
ACACTCCGCTATCGCTACGTGACTGGGTCATGGCTGCGCCCCGACACCCGCCAACACCCGCTGACGCGCC
CTGACGGGCTTGTCTGCTCCCGGCATCCGCTTACAGACAAGCTGTGACCGTCTCCGGGAGCTGCATGTGT
CAGAGGTTTTCACCGTCATCACCGAAACGCGCGAGGCAGCAGATCAATTCGCGCGCGAAGGCGAAGCGGC
ATGCATTTACGTTGACACCATCGAATGGTGCAAAACCTTTCGCGGTATGGCATGATAGCGCCCGGAAGAG
AGTCAATTCAGGGTGGTGAATGTGAAACCAGTAACGTTATACGATGTCGCAGAGTATGCCGGTGTCTCTT
ATCAGACCGTTTCCCGCGTGGTGAACCAGGCCAGCCACGTTTCTGCGAAAACGCGGGAAAAAGTGGAAGC
GGCGATGGCGGAGCTGAATTACATTCCCAACCGCGTGGCACAACAACTGGCGGGCAAACAGTCGTTGCTG
ATTGGCGTTGCCACCTCCAGTCTGGCCCTGCACGCGCCGTCGCAAATTGTCGCGGCGATTAAATCTCGCG
CCGATCAACTGGGTGCCAGCGTGGTGGTGTCGATGGTAGAACGAAGCGGCGTCGAAGCCTGTAAAGCGGC
GGTGCACAATCTTCTCGCGCAACGCGTCAGTGGGCTGATCATTAACTATCCGCTGGATGACCAGGATGCC
ATTGCTGTGGAAGCTGCCTGCACTAATGTTCCGGCGTTATTTCTTGATGTCTCTGACCAGACACCCATCA
ACAGTATTATTTTCTCCCATGAAGACGGTACGCGACTGGGCGTGGAGCATCTGGTCGCATTGGGTCACCA
GCAAATCGCGCTGTTAGCGGGCCCATTAAGTTCTGTCTCGGCGCGTCTGCGTCTGGCTGGCTGGCATAAA
TATCTCACTCGCAATCAAATTCAGCCGATAGCGGAACGGGAAGGCGACTGGAGTGCCATGTCCGGTTTTC
AACAAACCATGCAAATGCTGAATGAGGGCATCGTTCCCACTGCGATGCTGGTTGCCAACGATCAGATGGC
GCTGGGCGCAATGCGCGCCATTACCGAGTCCGGGCTGCGCGTTGGTGCGGATATCTCGGTAGTGGGATAC
GACGATACCGAAGACAGCTCATGTTATATCCCGCCGTTAACCACCATCAAACAGGATTTTCGCCTGCTGG
GGCAAACCAGCGTGGACCGCTTGCTGCAACTCTCTCAGGGCCAGGCGGTGAAGGGCAATCAGCTGTTGCC
CGTCTCACTGGTGAAAAGAAAAACCACCCTGGCGCCCAATACGCAAACCGCCTCTCCCCGCGCGTTGGCC
GATTCATTAATGCAGCTGGCACGACAGGTTTCCCGACTGGAAAGCGGGCAGTGAGCGCAACGCAATTAAT
GTGAGTTAGCGCGAATTGATCTG
