>Addgene plasmid #46438 | pAC4 Grb14-PIRSH2 | depositor partial sequence | sequence record 65598 | Insert sequence
GGATCCAAGTATGGCATGCAGCTGTACCAGAATTATATGCATCCATATCAAGGTAGAAGTGGCTGCAGTT
CACAGAGCATATCACCTATGAGAAGTATATCAGAGAATTCCCTGGTAGCAATGGACTTCTCAGGCCAGAA
AAGCAGAGTTATAGAAAATCCCACTGAAGCCCTTTCAGTTGCGGTTGAAGAAGGACTCGCTTGGAGGAAA
AAAGGATGTTTACGCCTGGGCACTCACGGTAGCCCCACTGCCTCTTCACAGAGCTCTGCCACAAACATGG
CTATCCACCGGTCCCAGCCATGGTTTCACCACAAAATTTCTAGAGATGAGGCTCAGCGATTGATTATTCA
GCAAGGACTTGTGGATGGAGTTTTCTTGGTACGGGATAGTCAGAGTAACCCCAAAACTTTCGTACTGTCA
ATGAGTCATGGACAAAAAATAAAGCACTTTCAAATTATACCAGTAGAAGATGACGGTGAAATGTTCCACA
CACTGGATGATGGCCACACAAGATTTACAGATCTAATACAGCTGGTGGAGTTCTATCAACTCAATAAGGG
CGTTCTTCCTTGCAAGTTGAAACATTATTGTGCTAGGATTGCTCTCGAAAGCTT
