>Addgene plasmid #46438 | pAC4 Grb14-PIRSH2 | addgene partial sequence | sequence record 66766 | pGEX5
AGTATGGCATGCAGCTGTACCAGAATTATATGCATCCATATCAAGGTAGAAGTGGCTGCAGTTCACAGAG
CATATCACCTATGAGAAGTATATCAGAGAATTCCCTGGTAGCAATGGACTTCTCAGGCCAGAAAAGCAGA
GTTATAGAAAATCCCACTGAAGCCCTTTCAGTTGCGGTTGAAGAAGGACTCGCTTGGAGGAAAAAAGGAT
GTTTACGCCTGGGCACTCACGGTAGCCCCACTGCCTCTTCACAGAGCTCTGCCACAAACATGGCTATCCA
CCGGTCCCAGCCATGGTTTCACCACAAAATTTCTAGAGATGAGGCTCAGCGATTGATTATTCAGCAAGGA
CTTGTGGATGGAGTTTTCTTGGTACGGGATAGTCAGAGTAACCCCAAAACTTTCGTACTGTCAATGAGTC
ATGGACAAAAAATAAAGCACTTTCAAATTATACCAGTAGAAGATGACGGTGAAATGTTCCACACACTGGA
TGATGGCCACACAAGATTTACAGATCTAATACAGCTGGTGGAGTTCTATCAACTCAATAAGGGCGTTCTT
CCTTGCAAGTTGAAACATTATTGTGCTAGGATTGCTCTCGAAAGCTTGCTTGGTGGCGGTCTGAACGACA
TCTTCGAGGCTCAGAAAATCGAATGGCACGAATAATTAATTAAGAGCTTGGCTGTTTTGGCGGATGAGAG
AAGATTTTCAGCCTGATACAGATTAAATCAGAACGCAGAAGCGGTCTGATAAAACAGAATTTGCCTGGCG
GCAGTAGCGCGGTGGTCCCACCTGACCCCATGCCGAACTCAGAAGTGAACGCCGTANCNNCNNNGATGGT
AGTGTGGGGTCTCCCCATGCGAGAGTAGGGAACTGCCAGG
